Addgene plasmid #46645: pMXs-hM₃O-IP
Depositing lab: Nobuaki Kikyo. Depositing organization: University of Minnesota. Publication: Radical acceleration of nuclear reprogramming by chromatin remodeling with the transactivation domain of MyoD. Hirai H, Tani T, Katoku-Kikyo N, Kellner S, Karian P, Firpo M, Kikyo N. Stem Cells. 2011 Sep;29(9):1349-61. doi: 10.1002/stem.684. PubMed 21732495.
Backbone
  Vector backbone: pMXs-IP
  Backbone manufacturer: Toshio Kitamura lab, University of Tokyo (PMID: 14585362)
  Backbone size w/o insert (bp): 5847
  Total vector size (bp): 7133
  Vector type: Mammalian Expression, Retroviral
  Selectable markers: Puromycin
Growth in bacteria
  Bacterial resistance: Ampicillin, 100 μg/mL
  Growth temperature: 37°C
  Growth strain: Stbl3
  Copy number: High Copy
Gene/Insert
  Gene/Insert name: hM₃O (alt names: human Oct3/4; Pou5f1; octamer-binding transcription factor 4)
  Species: H. sapiens (human)
  Insert size (bp): 1286
  Mutation: contains a fragment of human MyoD (aa1-62) fused to the N-terminus of full length human Oct3/4
  GenBank ID: NM_002701.4 NP_002692.2
  Entrez Gene: POU5F1 (a.k.a. OCT3, OCT4, OCT4Borf1, OTF-3, OTF3, OTF4, Oct-3, Oct-4, Oct3/4)
  Tag / fusion protein: human MyoD (aa 1-62) (N terminal on insert); IRES Puro (C terminal on backbone)
  Cloning method: Restriction Enzyme; 5′ cloning site EcoRI (not destroyed); 3′ cloning site EcoRI (not destroyed)
  Sequencing primers: 5′ pBMN 5' (5'-GCTTGGATACACGCCGC-3'); pMX-S1811 (5'-GACGGCATCGCAGCTTGGATACAC-3'); 3′ pCDH-rev (5'-GCATTCCTTTGGCGAGAG-3'); puro-variant-R (5'-gtgggcttgtactcggtcat-3')
Terms and licenses: Academic/Nonprofit Terms; Industry Terms: Not Available to Industry
How to cite: pMXs-hM₃O-IP was a gift from Nobuaki Kikyo (Addgene plasmid # 46645 ; http://n2t.net/addgene:46645 ; RRID:Addgene_46645)
