[The description below was written by a language model from this plasmid's Addgene catalogue record and pLannotate feature annotations shown in this document.]
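Description:
pMXs-hM₃O-IP is a Moloney murine leukemia virus-based retroviral expression vector built on the pMXs-IP backbone, used to deliver a modified human Oct3/4 (POU5F1) into mammalian cells. In bacteria it is maintained through a high-copy ColE1/pUC-type origin and an ampicillin resistance (β-lactamase) gene. The viral portion consists of a 5′ MMLV LTR, the Ψ packaging signal with an extended region of truncated gag lacking its start codon, and a pol segment carrying the splice acceptor, followed by the payload and a 3′ LTR. No internal promoter is annotated, so expression is presumably driven by the 5′ LTR. Because the vector lacks functional gag, pol and env genes, these must be supplied in trans by packaging cells to make infectious particles.

The insert, cloned at EcoRI sites, encodes hM₃O: amino acids 1–62 of human MyoD, which contain its transactivation domain, fused to the N-terminus of full-length human Oct3/4. The automated annotation matches the MyoD fragment to the rat orthologue, but the catalogue record gives it as human. Downstream, an EMCV IRES links the fusion to a puromycin N-acetyltransferase gene on the same transcript, so transduced cells expressing the fusion can be selected with puromycin. The 3′ LTR region is annotated partly as a ΔU3 fragment adjacent to an ordinary MMLV LTR. This likely reflects overlapping annotation matches, not a self-inactivating design, which the record does not claim. The sequenced record is 7,123 nt, close to the 7,133 bp listed. According to the associated publication, the construct was made to accelerate nuclear reprogramming to pluripotency by adding the chromatin-remodeling activity of the MyoD transactivation domain to Oct4.
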