Features (pLannotate 1.2.2; 15 found; start..end, strand, type, name):
    234..822     -  rep_origin     ori: high-copy-number ColE1/pMB1/pBR322/pUC origin of replication
    986..1846    -  CDS            AmpR: β-lactamase; bla; confers resistance to ampicillin, carbenicillin, and related antibiotics
   1847..1951    -  promoter       AmpR promoter: bla
   1981..2574    +  LTR            LTR: long terminal repeat from Moloney murine leukemia virus
   2637..2836    +  misc_feature   MMLV Ψ: packaging signal of Moloney murine leukemia virus (MMLV)
   2888..2976    +  misc_feature   MESV Ψ (fragment): packaging signal of murine embryonic stem cell virus
   3053..3469    +  CDS            gag (truncated): truncated Moloney murine leukemia virus (MMLV) gag gene lacking the start codon
   3479..3853    +  misc_feature   pol region: Moloney murine leukemia virus (MMLV) pol region containing the splice acceptor site
   3907..4092    +  CDS            Myod1 (fragment): MYOD1_RAT - Also known as Myod. Experimental evidence at protein level: Swiss-Prot protein existence level 1. Acts as a transcriptional activator that promotes transcription of muscle-specific target genes and plays a role in muscle differentiation. Together with MYF5 and MYOG, co-occupies muscle-specific gene promoter core region during myogenesis. Induces fibroblasts to differentiate into myoblasts. Interacts with and is inhibited by the twist protein. This interaction probably involves the basic domains of both proteins (By similarity). From Rattus norvegicus (Rat).
   4093..5172    +  CDS            POU5F1: PO5F1_HUMAN - Also known as OCT3, OCT4, OTF3. Experimental evidence at protein level: Swiss-Prot protein existence level 1. Transcription factor that binds to the octamer motif (5'- ATTTGCAT-3'). Forms a trimeric complex with SOX2 or SOX15 on DNA and controls the expression of a number of genes involved in embryonic development such as YES1, FGF4, UTF1 and ZFP206. Critical for early embryogenesis and for embryonic stem cell pluripotency. From Homo sapiens (Human).
   5338..5800    +  misc_feature   IRES: internal ribosome entry site (IRES) of the encephalomyocarditis virus (EMCV)
   5820..6416    +  CDS            PuroR (fragment): puromycin N-acetyltransferase; pac from Streptomyces; confers resistance to puromycin
   6465..6586    +  LTR            3' LTR (ΔU3) (fragment): self-inactivating 3' long terminal repeat (LTR) from Moloney murine leukemia virus
   6587..7056    +  LTR            LTR: long terminal repeat from Moloney murine leukemia virus
   7122..51      -  CDS            lacI (fragment) (across the origin): lac repressor; lacI; The lac repressor binds to the lac operator to inhibit transcription in E. coli. This inhibition can be relieved by adding lactose or isopropyl-β-D-thiogalactopyranoside (IPTG).
>Addgene plasmid #46645 | pMXs-hM₃O-IP | addgene full sequence | sequence record 137204 | Addgene NGS result
CATTAATGAATCGGCCAACGCGCGGGGAGAGGCGGTTTGCGTATTGGGCGCTCTTCCGCTTCCTCGCTCA
CTGACTCGCTGCGCTCGGTCGTTCGGCTGCGGCGAGCGGTATCAGCTCACTCAAAGGCGGTAATACGGTT
ATCCACAGAATCAGGGGATAACGCAGGAAAGAACATGTGAGCAAAAGGCCAGCAAAAGGCCAGGAACCGT
AAAAAGGCCGCGTTGCTGGCGTTTTTCCATAGGCTCCGCCCCCCTGACGAGCATCACAAAAATCGACGCT
CAAGTCAGAGGTGGCGAAACCCGACAGGACTATAAAGATACCAGGCGTTTCCCCCTGGAAGCTCCCTCGT
GCGCTCTCCTGTTCCGACCCTGCCGCTTACCGGATACCTGTCCGCCTTTCTCCCTTCGGGAAGCGTGGCG
CTTTCTCATAGCTCACGCTGTAGGTATCTCAGTTCGGTGTAGGTCGTTCGCTCCAAGCTGGGCTGTGTGC
ACGAACCCCCCGTTCAGCCCGACCGCTGCGCCTTATCCGGTAACTATCGTCTTGAGTCCAACCCGGTAAG
ACACGACTTATCGCCACTGGCAGCAGCCACTGGTAACAGGATTAGCAGAGCGAGGTATGTAGGCGGTGCT
ACAGAGTTCTTGAAGTGGTGGCCTAACTACGGCTACACTAGAAGAACAGTATTTGGTATCTGCGCTCTGC
TGAAGCCAGTTACCTTCGGAAAAAGAGTTGGTAGCTCTTGATCCGGCAAACAAACCACCGCTGGTAGCGG
TGGTTTTTTTGTTTGCAAGCAGCAGATTACGCGCAGAAAAAAAGGATCTCAAGAAGATCCTTTGATCTTT
TCTACGGGGTCTGACGCTCAGTGGAACGAAAACTCACGTTAAGGGATTTTGGTCATGAGATTATCAAAAA
GGATCTTCACCTAGATCCTTTTGCGGCCGGCCGCAAATCAATCTAAAGTATATATGAGTAAACTTGGTCT
GACAGTTACCAATGCTTAATCAGTGAGGCACCTATCTCAGCGATCTGTCTATTTCGTTCATCCATAGTTG
CCTGACTCCCCGTCGTGTAGATAACTACGATACGGGAGGGCTTACCATCTGGCCCCAGTGCTGCAATGAT
ACCGCGAGACCCACGCTCACCGGCTCCAGATTTATCAGCAATAAACCAGCCAGCCGGAAGGGCCGAGCGC
AGAAGTGGTCCTGCAACTTTATCCGCCTCCATCCAGTCTATTAATTGTTGCCGGGAAGCTAGAGTAAGTA
GTTCGCCAGTTAATAGTTTGCGCAACGTTGTTGCCATTGCTACAGGCATCGTGGTGTCACGCTCGTCGTT
TGGTATGGCTTCATTCAGCTCCGGTTCCCAACGATCAAGGCGAGTTACATGATCCCCCATGTTGTGCAAA
AAAGCGGTTAGCTCCTTCGGTCCTCCGATCGTTGTCAGAAGTAAGTTGGCCGCAGTGTTATCACTCATGG
TTATGGCAGCACTGCATAATTCTCTTACTGTCATGCCATCCGTAAGATGCTTTTCTGTGACTGGTGAGTA
CTCAACCAAGTCATTCTGAGAATAGTGTATGCGGCGACCGAGTTGCTCTTGCCCGGCGTCAATACGGGAT
AATACCGCGCCACATAGCAGAACTTTAAAAGTGCTCATCATTGGAAAACGTTCTTCGGGGCGAAAACTCT
CAAGGATCTTACCGCTGTTGAGATCCAGTTCGATGTAACCCACTCGTGCACCCAACTGATCTTCAGCATC
TTTTACTTTCACCAGCGTTTCTGGGTGAGCAAAAACAGGAAGGCAAAATGCCGCAAAAAAGGGAATAAGG
GCGACACGGAAATGTTGAATACTCATACTCTTCCTTTTTCAATATTATTGAAGCATTTATCAGGGTTATT
GTCTCATGAGCGGATACATATTTGAATGTATTTAGAAAAATAAACAAATAGGGGTTCCGCGCACATTTCC
CCGAAAAGTGCCACCTGCATAATGAAAGACCCCACCTGTAGGTTTGGCAAGCTAGCTTAAGTAACGCCAT
TTTGCAAGGCATGGAAAAATACATAACTGAGAATAGAAAAGTTCAGATCAAGGTCAGGAACAGATGGAAC
AGCTGAATATGGGCCAAACAGGATATCTGTGGTAAGCAGTTCCTGCCCCGGCTCAGGGCCAAGAACAGAT
GGAACAGCTGAATATGGGCCAAACAGGATATCTGTGGTAAGCAGTTCCTGCCCCGGCTCAGGGCCAAGAA
CAGATGGTCCCCAGATGCGGTCCAGCCCTCAGCAGTTTCTAGAGAACCATCAGATGTTTCCAGGGTGCCC
CAAGGACCTGAAATGACCCTGTGCCTTATTTGAACTAACCAATCAGTTCGCTTCTCGCTTCTGTTCGCGC
GCTTCTGCTCCCCGAGCTCAATAAAAGAGCCCACAACCCCTCACTCGGCGCGCCAGTCCTCCGATTGACT
GAGTCGCCCGGGTACCCGTGTATCCAATAAACCCTCTTGCAGTTGCATCCGACTTGTGGTCTCGCTGTTC
CTTGGGAGGGTCTCCTCTGAGTGATTGACTACCCGTCAGCGGGGGTCTTTCATTTGGGGGCTCGTCCGGG
ATCGGGAGACCCCTGCCCAGGGACCACCGACCCACCACCGGGAGGTAAGCTGGCCAGCAACTTATCTGTG
TCTGTCCGATTGTCTAGTGTCTATGACTGATTTTATGCGCCTGCGTCGGTACTAGTTAGCTAACTAGCTC
TGTATCTGGCGGACCCGTGGTGGAACTGACGAGTTCGGAACACCCGGCCGCAACCCTGGGAGACGTCCCA
GGGACTTCGGGGGCCGTTTTTGTGGCCCGACCTGAGTCCAAAAATCCCGATCGTTTTGGACTCTTTGGTG
CACCCCCCTAATAGGAGGGATATGTGGTTCTGGTAGGAGACGAGAACCTAAAACAGTTCCCGCCTCCGTC
TGAATTTTTGCTTTCGGTTTGGGACCGAAGCCGCGCCGCGCGTCTTGTCTGCTGCAGCATCGTTCTGTGT
TGTCTCTGTCTGACTGTGTTTCTGTATTTGTCTGAAAATTAGGGCCAGACTGTTACCACTCCCTTAAGTT
TGACCTTAGGTCACTGGAAAGATGTCGAGCGGATCGCTCACAACCAGTCGGTAGATGTCAAGAAGAGACG
TTGGGTTACCTTCTGCTCTGCAGAATGGCCAACCTTTAACGTCGGATGGCCGCGAGACGGCACCTTTAAC
CGAGACCTCATCACCCAGGTTAAGATCAAGGTCTTTTCACCTGGCCCGCATGGACACCCAGACCAGGTCC
CCTACATCGTGACCTGGGAAGCCTTGGCTTTTGACCCCCCTCCCTGGGTCAAGCCCTTTGTACACCCTAA
GCCTCCGCCTCCTCTTCCTCCATCCGCCCCGTCTCTCCCCCTTGAACCTCCTCGTTCGACCCCGCCTCGA
TCCTCCCTTTATCCAGCCCTCACTCCTTCTCTAGGCGCCCCCATATGGCCATATGAGATCTTATATGGGG
CACCCCCGCCCCTTGTAAACTTCCCTGACCCTGACATGACAAGAGTTACTAACAGCCCCTCTCTCCAAGC
TCACTTACAGGCTCTCTACTTAGTCCAGCACGAAGTCTGGAGACCTCTGGCGGCAGCCTACCAAGAACAA
CTGGACCGACCGGTGGTACCTCACCCTTACCGAGTCGGCGACACAGTGTGGGTCCGCCGACACCAGACTA
AGAACCTAGAACCTCGCTGGAAAGGACCTTACACAGTCCTGCTGACCACCCCCACCGCCCTCAAAGTAGA
CGGCATCGCAGCTTGGATACACGCCGCCCACGTGAAGGCTGCCGACCCCGGGGGTGGACCATCCTCTAGA
CTGCCGGATCTAGCTAGTTAATTAAGGATCCCAGTGTGGTGGTACGGGAATTCGCCATGGAGCTACTGTC
GCCACCGCTCCGCGACGTAGACCTGACGGCCCCCGACGGCTCTCTCTGCTCCTTTGCCACAACGGACGAC
TTCTATGACGACCCGTGTTTCGACTCCCCGGACCTGCGCTTCTTCGAAGACCTGGACCCGCGCCTGATGC
ACGTGGGCGCGCTCCTGAAACCCGAAGAGCACATGGCGGGACACCTGGCTTCGGATTTCGCCTTCTCGCC
CCCTCCAGGTGGTGGAGGTGATGGGCCAGGGGGGCCGGAGCCGGGCTGGGTTGATCCTCGGACCTGGCTA
AGCTTCCAAGGCCCTCCTGGAGGGCCAGGAATCGGGCCGGGGGTTGGGCCAGGCTCTGAGGTGTGGGGGA
TTCCCCCATGCCCCCCGCCGTATGAGTTCTGTGGGGGGATGGCGTACTGTGGGCCCCAGGTTGGAGTGGG
GCTAGTGCCCCAAGGCGGCTTGGAGACCTCTCAGCCTGAGGGTGAAGCAGGAGTCGGGGTGGAGAGCAAC
TCCGATGGGGCCTCCCCGGAGCCCTGCACCGTCACCCCTGGTGCCGTGAAGCTGGAGAAGGAGAAGCTGG
AGCAAAACCCGGAGGAGTCCCAGGACATCAAAGCTCTGCAGAAAGAACTCGAGCAATTTGCCAAGCTCCT
GAAGCAGAAGAGGATCACCCTGGGATATACACAGGCCGATGTGGGGCTCACCCTGGGGGTTCTATTTGGG
AAGGTATTCAGCCAAACGACCATCTGCCGCTTTGAGGCTCTGCAGCTTAGCTTCAAGAACATGTGTAAGC
TGCGGCCCTTGCTGCAGAAGTGGGTGGAGGAAGCTGACAACAATGAAAATCTTCAGGAGATATGCAAAGC
AGAAACCCTCGTGCAGGCCCGAAAGAGAAAGCGAACCAGTATCGAGAACCGAGTGAGAGGCAACCTGGAG
AATTTGTTCCTGCAGTGCCCGAAACCCACACTGCAGCAGATCAGCCACATCGCCCAGCAGCTTGGGCTCG
AGAAGGATGTGGTCCGAGTGTGGTTCTGTAACCGGCGCCAGAAGGGCAAGCGATCAAGCAGCGACTATGC
ACAACGAGAGGATTTTGAGGCTGCTGGGTCTCCTTTCTCAGGGGGACCAGTGTCCTTTCCTCTGGCCCCA
GGGCCCCATTTTGGTACCCCAGGCTATGGGAGCCCTCACTTCACTGCACTGTACTCCTCGGTCCCTTTCC
CTGAGGGGGAAGCCTTTCCCCCTGTCTCCGTCACCACTCTGGGCTCTCCCATGCATTCAAACTGAGACTC
GAGGAATTCCTGCAGGCCTCGAGGGCCGGCGCGCCGCGGCCGCTACGTAAATTCCGCCCCCCCCCCCTAA
CGTTACTGGCCGAAGCCGCTTGGAATAAGGCCGGTGTGCGTTTGTCTATATGTTATTTTCCACCATATTG
CCGTCTTTTGGCAATGTGAGGGCCCGGAAACCTGGCCCTGTCTTCTTGACGAGCATTCCTAGGGGTCTTT
CCCCTCTCGCCAAAGGAATGCAAGGTCTGTTGAATGTCGTGAAGGAAGCAGTTCCTCTGGAAGCTTCTTG
AAGACAAACAACGTCTGTAGCGACCCTTTGCAGGCAGCGGAACCCCCCACCTGGCGACAGGTGCCTCTGC
GGCCAAAAGCCACGTGTATAAGATACACCTGCAAAGGCGGCACAACCCCAGTGCCACGTTGTGAGTTGGA
TAGTTGTGGAAAGAGTCAAATGGCTCTCCTCAAGCGTATTCAACAAGGGGCTGAAGGATGCCCAGAAGGT
ACCCCATTGTATGGGATCTGATCTGGGGCCTCGGTGCACATGCTTTACATGTGTTTAGTCGAGGTTAAAA
AAACGTCTAGGCCCCCCGAACCACGGGGACGTGGTTTTCCTTTGAAAAACACGATGATAATATGGCCACA
ACCATGGTTACCGAGTACAAGCCCACGGTGCGCCTCGCCACCCGCGACGACGTCCCCAGGGCCGTACGCA
CCCTCGCCGCCGCGTTCGCCGACTACCCCGCCACGCGCCACACCGTCGATCCGGACCGCCACATCGAGCG
GGTCACCGAGCTGCAAGAACTCTTCCTCACGCGCGTCGGGCTCGACATCGGCAAGGTGTGGGTCGCGGAC
GACGGCGCCGCGGTGGCGGTCTGGACCACGCCGGAGAGCGTCGAAGCGGGGGCGGTGTTCGCCGAGATCG
GCCCGCGCATGGCCGAGTTGAGCGGTTCCCGGCTGGCCGCGCAGCAACAGATGGAAGGCCTCCTGGCGCC
GCACCGGCCCAAGGAGCCCGCGTGGTTCCTGGCCACCGTCGGCGTCTCGCCCGACCACCAGGGCAAGGGT
CTGGGCAGCGCCGTCGTGCTCCCCGGAGTGGAGGCGGCCGAGCGCGCCGGGGTGCCCGCCTTCCTGGAGA
CCTCCGCGCCCCGCAACCTCCCCTTCTACGAGCGGCTCGGCTTCACCGTCACCGCCGACGTCGAGGTGCC
CGAAGGACCGCGCACCTGGTGCATGACCCGCAAGCCCGGTGCCTGAGTCGACGATAAAATAAAAGATTTT
ATTTAGTCTCCAGAAAAAGGGGGGAATGAAAGACCCCACCTGTAGGTTTGGCAAGCTAGCTTAAGTAACG
CCATTTTGCAAGGCATGGAAAAATACATAACTGAGAATAGAGAAGTTCAGATCAAGGTCAGGAACAGATG
GAACAGCTGAATATGGGCCAAACAGGATATCTGTGGTAAGCAGTTCCTGCCCCGGCTCAGGGCCAAGAAC
AGATGGAACAGCTGAATATGGGCCAAACAGGATATCTGTGGTAAGCAGTTCCTGCCCCGGCTCAGGGCCA
AGAACAGATGGTCCCCAGATGCGGTCCAGCCCTCAGCAGTTTCTAGAGAACCATCAGATGTTTCCAGGGT
GCCCCAAGGACCTGAAATGACCCTGTGCCTTATTTGAACTAACCAATCAGTTCGCTTCTCGCTTCTGTTC
GCGCGCTTCTGCTCCCCGAGCTCAATAAAAGAGCCCACAACCCCTCACTCGGGGCGCCAGTCCTCCGATT
GACTGAGTCGCCCGGGTACCCGTGTATCCAATAAACCCTCTTGCAGTTGCATCCGACTTGTGGTCTCGCT
GTTCCTTGGGAGGGTCTCCTCTGAGTGATTGACTACCCGTCAGCGGGGGTCTTTCACATGCAGCATGTAT
CAAAATTAATTTGGTTTTTTTTCTTAAGTATTTACATTAAATGGCCATAGTTG
