>Addgene plasmid #46645 | pMXs-hM₃O-IP | depositor partial sequence | sequence record 66009 | hM₃O Insert Sequence
GAATTCGCCATGGAGCTACTGTCGCCACCGCTCCGCGACGTAGACCTGACGGCCCCCGACGGCTCTCTCT
GCTCCTTTGCCACAACGGACGACTTCTATGACGACCCGTGTTTCGACTCCCCGGACCTGCGCTTCTTCGA
AGACCTGGACCCGCGCCTGATGCACGTGGGCGCGCTCCTGAAACCCGAAGAGCACATGGCGGGACACCTG
GCTTCGGATTTCGCCTTCTCGCCCCCTCCAGGTGGTGGAGGTGATGGGCCAGGGGGGCCGGAGCCGGGCT
GGGTTGATCCTCGGACCTGGCTAAGCTTCCAAGGCCCTCCTGGAGGGCCAGGAATCGGGCCGGGGGTTGG
GCCAGGCTCTGAGGTGTGGGGGATTCCCCCATGCCCCCCGCCGTATGAGTTCTGTGGGGGGATGGCGTAC
TGTGGGCCCCAGGTTGGAGTGGGGCTAGTGCCCCAAGGCGGCTTGGAGACCTCTCAGCCTGAGGGCGAAG
CAGGAGTCGGGGTGGAGAGCAACTCCGATGGGGCCTCCCCGGAGCCCTGCACCGTCACCCCTGGTGCCGT
GAAGCTGGAGAAGGAGAAGCTGGAGCAAAACCCGGAGGAGTCCCAGGACATCAAAGCTCTGCAGAAAGAA
CTCGAGCAATTTGCCAAGCTCCTGAAGCAGAAGAGGATCACCCTGGGATATACACAGGCCGATGTGGGGC
TCACCCTGGGGGTTCTATTTGGGAAGGTATTCAGCCAAACGACCATCTGCCGCTTTGAGGCTCTGCAGCT
TAGCTTCAAGAACATGTGTAAGCTGCGGCCCTTGCTGCAGAAGTGGGTGGAGGAAGCTGACAACAATGAA
AATCTTCAGGAGATATGCAAAGCAGAAACCCTCGTGCAGGCCCGAAAGAGAAAGCGAACCAGTATCGAGA
ACCGAGTGAGAGGCAACCTGGAGAATTTGTTCCTGCAGTGCCCGAAACCCACACTGCAGCAGATCAGCCA
CATCGCCCAGCAGCTTGGGCTCGAGAAGGATGTGGTCCGAGTGTGGTTCTGTAACCGGCGCCAGAAGGGC
AAGCGATCAAGCAGCGACTATGCACAACGAGAGGATTTTGAGGCTGCTGGGTCTCCTTTCTCAGGGGGAC
CAGTGTCCTTTCCTCTGGCCCCAGGGCCCCATTTTGGTACCCCAGGCTATGGGAGCCCTCACTTCACTGC
ACTGTACTCCTCGGTCCCTTTCCCTGAGGGGGAAGCCTTTCCCCCTGTCTCCGTCACCACTCTGGGCTCT
CCCATGCATTCAAACTGAGACTCGAGGAATTC
