>Addgene plasmid #46645 | pMXs-hM₃O-IP | addgene partial sequence | sequence record 67439 | pBMN5 5'-GCTTGGATACACGCCGC-3'
GGGGTGGACCATCCTCTAGACTGCCGGATCTAGCTAGTTAATTAAGGATCCCAGTGTGGTGGTACGGGAA
TTCGCCATGGAGCTACTGTCGCCACCGCTCCGCGACGTAGACCTGACGGCCCCCGACGGCTCTCTCTGCT
CCTTTGCCACAACGGACGACTTCTATGACGACCCGTGTTTCGACTCCCCGGACCTGCGCTTCTTCGAAGA
CCTGGACCCGCGCCTGATGCACGTGGGCGCGCTCCTGAAACCCGAAGAGCACATGGCGGGACACCTGGCT
TCGGATTTCGCCTTCTCGCCCCCTCCAGGTGGTGGAGGTGATGGGCCAGGGGGGCCGGAGCCGGGCTGGG
TTGATCCTCGGACCTGGCTAAGCTTCCAAGGCCCTCCTGGAGGGCCAGGAATCGGGCCGGGGGTTGGGCC
AGGCTCTGAGGTGTGGGGGATTCCCCCATGCCCCCCGCCGTATGAGTTCTGTGG
