>Addgene plasmid #46645 | pMXs-hM₃O-IP | addgene partial sequence | sequence record 67441 | IRES-F 5'-TGGCTCTCCTCAAGCGTATT-3'
GAAGGTACCCCATTGTATGGGATCTGATCTGGGGCCTCGGTGCACATGCTTTACATGTGTTTAGTCGAGG
TTAAAAAAACGTCTAGGCCCCCCGAACCACGGGGACGTGGTTTTCCTTTGAAAAACACGATGATAATATG
GCCACAACCATGGTTACCGAGTACAAGCCCACGGTGCGCCTCGCCACCCGCGACGACGTCCCCAGGGCCG
TACGCACCCTCGCCGCCGCGTTCGCCGACTACCCCGCCACGCGCCACACCGTCGATCCGGACCGCCACAT
CGAGCGGGTCACCGAGCTGCAAGAACTCTTCCTCACGCGCGTCGGGCTCGACATCGGCAAGGTGTGGGTC
GCGGACGACGGCGCCGCGGTGGCGGTCTGGACCACGCCGGAGAGCGTCGAAGCGGGGGCGGTGTTCGCCG
AGATCGGCCCGCGCATGGCCGAGTTGAGCGGTTCCCGGCTGGCCGCGCAGCAACAGATGGAAGGCCTCCT
GGCGCCGCACCGGCCCAAGGAGCCCGCGTGGTTCCTGGCCACCGTCGGCGTCTCGCCCGACCACCAGGGC
AAGGGTCTGGGCAGCGCCGTCGTGCTCCCCGGAGTGGAGGCGGCCGAGCGCGCCGGGGTGCCCGCCTTCC
TGGAGACCTCCGCGCCCCGCAACCTCCCCTTCTACGAGCGGCTCGGCTTCACCGTCACCGCCGACGTCGA
GGTGCCCGAAGGACCGCGCACCTGGTGCATGACCCGCAAGCCCGGTGCCTGAGTCGACGATAAAATAAAA
GATTTTATTTAGTCTCCAGAAAAAGGGGGGAATGAAAGACCCCACCTGTAGGTTTGGCAAGCTAGCTTAA
GTAACGCCATTTTGCAAGGCATGGAAAAATACATAACTGAGAATAGAGAAGTTCAGATCAAGGTCAGGAA
CAGATGGAACAGCTGAATATGGGCCAAACAGGATATCTGTGGTAAGCAGTTCC
